Addgene plasmid #113827: pHOXC13-donor
Purpose: CRISPR donor plasmid to tag human transcription factor HOXC13 with GFP
Depositing lab: Kevin White. Depositing organization: University of Chicago.
Backbone
  Vector backbone: pUC19
  Vector type: CRISPR
Growth in bacteria
  Bacterial resistance: Ampicillin, 100 μg/mL
  Growth temperature: 37°C
  Growth strain: DH5alpha
  Copy number: High Copy
Gene/Insert
  Gene/Insert name: HOXC13 homology arms flanking EGFP-IRES-Neo cassette
  Species: H. sapiens (human)
  Entrez Gene: HOXC13 (a.k.a. ECTD9, HOX3, HOX3G)
  Cloning method: Gibson Cloning
  Sequencing primers: 5′ M13pUC-fwd; 3′ M13pUC-rev
Terms and licenses: Academic/Nonprofit Terms; Industry Terms: Not Available to Industry
Depositor comments: Cloning source: MCF-7. Use with plasmid pHOXC13.1.0-gDNA
How to cite: pHOXC13-donor was a gift from Kevin White (Addgene plasmid # 113827 ; http://n2t.net/addgene:113827 ; RRID:Addgene_113827)
