[The description below was written by a language model from this plasmid's Addgene catalogue record and pLannotate feature annotations shown in this document.]
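Description:
pHOXC13-donor is a homology-directed repair template for CRISPR knock-in, built by Gibson assembly in the pUC19 backbone and intended to tag the endogenous human transcription factor HOXC13 with GFP. In bacteria it is a high-copy plasmid carrying the pUC-type ColE1 origin and the β-lactamase gene for ampicillin selection. Remnants of the pUC19 lac promoter/operator, lacZα and multiple cloning site flank the insert.

The payload consists of HOXC13 genomic homology arms, cloned from MCF-7 cell DNA, surrounding an EGFP-IRES-Neo cassette. The automated annotation labels a stretch just upstream of the cassette as a fragment of axolotl HOXA13. This is most likely a homology-based match to the conserved coding sequence at the end of the human HOXC13 left arm rather than a genuinely different gene, and its position suggests a C-terminal fusion. Between that region and EGFP the feature table detects a short fragment of a TEV-cleavage/His composite tag and an S-Tag, suggesting a linker with affinity or epitope elements. Downstream, an EMCV IRES drives translation of the Tn5 aminoglycoside phosphotransferase (NeoR).

No mammalian promoter is annotated in the cassette, so both the GFP fusion and the neomycin marker would presumably be expressed from the endogenous HOXC13 locus after correct integration, allowing G418 selection of tagged cells. The right homology arm is not annotated.

The plasmid is meant to be used with its companion guide RNA plasmid, pHOXC13.1.0-gDNA. The two sequence records differ by about ten nucleotides, with the offset arising around the start of the IRES, but they share the same feature layout.
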