Features (pLannotate 1.2.2; 17 found; start..end, strand, type, name):
     58..74      -  protein_bind   lac operator: The lac repressor binds to the lac operator to inhibit transcription in E. coli. This inhibition can be relieved by adding lactose or isopropyl-β-D-thiogalactopyranoside (IPTG). lac repressor encoded by lacI
     82..112     -  promoter       lac promoter: promoter for the E. coli lac operon
    127..148     -  protein_bind   CAP binding site: CAP binding activates transcription in the presence of cAMP. E. coli catabolite activator protein
    161..253     -  CDS            lacI (fragment): lac repressor; lacI; The lac repressor binds to the lac operator to inhibit transcription in E. coli. This inhibition can be relieved by adding lactose or isopropyl-β-D-thiogalactopyranoside (IPTG).
    436..1024    -  rep_origin     ori: high-copy-number ColE1/pMB1/pBR322/pUC origin of replication
   1195..2055    -  CDS            AmpR: β-lactamase; bla; confers resistance to ampicillin, carbenicillin, and related antibiotics
   2056..2160    -  promoter       AmpR promoter: bla
   2255..2290    +  CDS            rop (fragment): Rop protein, which maintains plasmids at low copy number; rop
   2392..2491    +  misc_feature   bom (fragment): basis of mobility region from pBR322
   2497..2654    -  CDS            lacZα (fragment): LacZα fragment of β-galactosidase; lacZ fragment
   3584..3841    +  CDS            HOXA13 (fragment): HXA13_AMBME - Experimental evidence at transcript level: Swiss-Prot protein existence level 2. Sequence-specific transcription factor which is part of a developmental regulatory system that provides cells with specific positional identities on the anterior-posterior axis. From Ambystoma mexicanum (Axolotl).
   3883..3903    +  CDS            capTEV™ (fragment): composite tag for in vivo biotinylation, TEV protease cleavage, and 6xHis tagging
   3917..3961    +  CDS            S-Tag: affinity and epitope tag derived from pancreatic ribonuclease A
   4052..4771    +  CDS            EGFP: the original enhanced GFP (Yang et al., 1996) mammalian codon-optimized
   4809..5394    +  misc_feature   IRES2: internal ribosome entry site (IRES) of the encephalomyocarditis virus (EMCV)
   5476..6279    +  CDS            NeoR/KanR: aminoglycoside phosphotransferase from Tn5; aph(3')-II (or nptII); confers resistance to neomycin, kanamycin, and G418 (Geneticin®)
   7206..21      +  misc_feature   MCS (fragment) (across the origin): pUC18/19 multiple cloning site
>Addgene plasmid #113827 | pHOXC13-donor | depositor full sequence | sequence record 214788 | Full Sequence
GACCTGCAGGCATGCAAGCTTGGCGTAATCATGGTCATAGCTGTTTCCTGTGTGAAATTGTTATCCGCTC
ACAATTCCACACAACATACGAGCCGGAAGCATAAAGTGTAAAGCCTGGGGTGCCTAATGAGTGAGCTAAC
TCACATTAATTGCGTTGCGCTCACTGCCCGCTTTCCAGTCGGGAAACCTGTCGTGCCAGCTGCATTAATG
AATCGGCCAACGCGCGGGGAGAGGCGGTTTGCGTATTGGGCGCTCTTCCGCTTCCTCGCTCACTGACTCG
CTGCGCTCGGTCGTTCGGCTGCGGCGAGCGGTATCAGCTCACTCAAAGGCGGTAATACGGTTATCCACAG
AATCAGGGGATAACGCAGGAAAGAACATGTGAGCAAAAGGCCAGCAAAAGGCCAGGAACCGTAAAAAGGC
CGCGTTGCTGGCGTTTTTCCATAGGCTCCGCCCCCCTGACGAGCATCACAAAAATCGACGCTCAAGTCAG
AGGTGGCGAAACCCGACAGGACTATAAAGATACCAGGCGTTTCCCCCTGGAAGCTCCCTCGTGCGCTCTC
CTGTTCCGACCCTGCCGCTTACCGGATACCTGTCCGCCTTTCTCCCTTCGGGAAGCGTGGCGCTTTCTCA
TAGCTCACGCTGTAGGTATCTCAGTTCGGTGTAGGTCGTTCGCTCCAAGCTGGGCTGTGTGCACGAACCC
CCCGTTCAGCCCGACCGCTGCGCCTTATCCGGTAACTATCGTCTTGAGTCCAACCCGGTAAGACACGACT
TATCGCCACTGGCAGCAGCCACTGGTAACAGGATTAGCAGAGCGAGGTATGTAGGCGGTGCTACAGAGTT
CTTGAAGTGGTGGCCTAACTACGGCTACACTAGAAGGACAGTATTTGGTATCTGCGCTCTGCTGAAGCCA
GTTACCTTCGGAAAAAGAGTTGGTAGCTCTTGATCCGGCAAACAAACCACCGCTGGTAGCGGTGGTTTTT
TTGTTTGCAAGCAGCAGATTACGCGCAGAAAAAAAGGATCTCAAGAAGATCCTTTGATCTTTTCTACGGG
GTCTGACGCTCAGTGGAACGAAAACTCACGTTAAGGGATTTTGGTCATGAGATTATCAAAAAGGATCTTC
ACCTAGATCCTTTTAAATTAAAAATGAAGTTTTAAATCAATCTAAAGTATATATGAGTAAACTTGGTCTG
ACAGTTACCAATGCTTAATCAGTGAGGCACCTATCTCAGCGATCTGTCTATTTCGTTCATCCATAGTTGC
CTGACTCCCCGTCGTGTAGATAACTACGATACGGGAGGGCTTACCATCTGGCCCCAGTGCTGCAATGATA
CCGCGAGACCCACGCTCACCGGCTCCAGATTTATCAGCAATAAACCAGCCAGCCGGAAGGGCCGAGCGCA
GAAGTGGTCCTGCAACTTTATCCGCCTCCATCCAGTCTATTAATTGTTGCCGGGAAGCTAGAGTAAGTAG
TTCGCCAGTTAATAGTTTGCGCAACGTTGTTGCCATTGCTACAGGCATCGTGGTGTCACGCTCGTCGTTT
GGTATGGCTTCATTCAGCTCCGGTTCCCAACGATCAAGGCGAGTTACATGATCCCCCATGTTGTGCAAAA
AAGCGGTTAGCTCCTTCGGTCCTCCGATCGTTGTCAGAAGTAAGTTGGCCGCAGTGTTATCACTCATGGT
TATGGCAGCACTGCATAATTCTCTTACTGTCATGCCATCCGTAAGATGCTTTTCTGTGACTGGTGAGTAC
TCAACCAAGTCATTCTGAGAATAGTGTATGCGGCGACCGAGTTGCTCTTGCCCGGCGTCAATACGGGATA
ATACCGCGCCACATAGCAGAACTTTAAAAGTGCTCATCATTGGAAAACGTTCTTCGGGGCGAAAACTCTC
AAGGATCTTACCGCTGTTGAGATCCAGTTCGATGTAACCCACTCGTGCACCCAACTGATCTTCAGCATCT
TTTACTTTCACCAGCGTTTCTGGGTGAGCAAAAACAGGAAGGCAAAATGCCGCAAAAAAGGGAATAAGGG
CGACACGGAAATGTTGAATACTCATACTCTTCCTTTTTCAATATTATTGAAGCATTTATCAGGGTTATTG
TCTCATGAGCGGATACATATTTGAATGTATTTAGAAAAATAAACAAATAGGGGTTCCGCGCACATTTCCC
CGAAAAGTGCCACCTGACGTCTAAGAAACCATTATTATCATGACATTAACCTATAAAAATAGGCGTATCA
CGAGGCCCTTTCGTCTCGCGCGTTTCGGTGATGACGGTGAAAACCTCTGACACATGCAGCTCCCGGAGAC
GGTCACAGCTTGTCTGTAAGCGGATGCCGGGAGCAGACAAGCCCGTCAGGGCGCGTCAGCGGGTGTTGGC
GGGTGTCGGGGCTGGCTTAACTATGCGGCATCAGAGCAGATTGTACTGAGAGTGCACCATATGCGGTGTG
AAATACCGCACAGATGCGTAAGGAGAAAATACCGCATCAGGCGCCATTCGCCATTCAGGCTGCGCAACTG
TTGGGAAGGGCGATCGGTGCGGGCCTCTTCGCTATTACGCCAGCTGGCGAAAGGGGGATGTGCTGCAAGG
CGATTAAGTTGGGTAACGCCAGGGTTTTCCCAGTCACGACGTTGTAAAACGACGGCCAGTGAATTCGAGC
TCGGTACCCGACAGGCATCTAGGGTTTAGGGTTATGGTTGGTGCAAGGGATGTAGACAGTTTCCTTCAGC
TGTGAAGGAATGGAGAGGGAAGGCGGTTGGAACAGAATTTGTTCTGTTTTGGTGGGACTGCAGTGTGGAC
CCCCTACTTCCAGAGACACCTGATTCCCTATATCTCAGGTTCAGGACCCCCCACCTTGGGTGTTAGGTGG
TTCATAACATTGGACCCCAATTCCTAGAGTGTGGACCTCCAAGCAGGCTGGCTTCACCTGGACACTTATC
TTCTATCTGTGCCTCACATCCCTAACGTAGGGCCAGTGTCCAAAGGCGTGAAGACTCATCTGGTGGTCTG
GGCCCACTGAAGCTGACCCCCTGCCTGCCATGCCCTCCCTGAAATATACAACAGAATGTCTTCCTCTGGC
AACGGGGCAGAATATAAACTAATAAGGACCCAAGCGATCTAACTGCAGGAAGGAGGGATTTTTCTGAATA
TCTGAAATTCTGCAAGCATGGCAGGCCAGGCTGGAATTTGGAGGGTCCCTTCTAAATATACAAGGATCCT
AATATTGAGTGCTGTGAAGAGCCATATTGGGGCCTGAAACAAAAGAAAATCAGTAATACCGAACCCATGT
TTATTTTTTTAATTGATATTTTGTTCATCATGGATGTTTTTGTATTCGTTTTGCTTTTTTAAACATTGCA
TTAAAATATCGTCTTGATTACTGAGTTTTTGGCGCCCCCTCCCTTAAACTTCGAGCCCAGTGGCCTCATC
ATAGTTGTGGTCTTGCTAAAATAACAGAAATGAAAAGCATTAGGGAGCTTCACTATGCAGTGCAATCCTC
TGGCCCCGTTGAGCCCCTGCCAGAACTCTGTGCCTAGGCAGCCTCGGGTCCTCTATCTCAGTCCAGCCGC
TTGCCTCACTTCTTCCCGCTTGCCTTATCTCCCCGCAGACGTGGTTCCCCTGCAGCCCGAGGTGAGCAGC
TACCGGCGCGGGCGCAAGAAACGCGTGCCCTACACTAAGGTGCAGCTGAAGGAGCTAGAGAAGGAATACG
CGGCTAGCAAGTTCATCACCAAAGAGAAGCGCCGGCGCATCTCCGCCACCACGAACCTCTCTGAGCGCCA
GGTAACCATCTGGTTCCAGAACCGGCGGGTCAAAGAGAAGAAGGTGGTCAGCAAATCGAAAGCGCCTCAT
CTCCACTCCACCGGGATTCCAACTACTGCAAGCGAGAATCTTTATTTTCAGGGCGCCGCCAAATTCAAAG
AAACCGCTGCTGCTAAATTCGAACGCCAGCACATGGACAGCGGAGGTGGAGGTTCGAGCGGTCCCTCGGG
TTCGTCGAGCCTGGAAGTTCTGTTCCAGGGGCCCCTGTCGTCGAGCGGTCCCTCGGGTTCGATGGTGAGC
AAAGGCGAGGAGCTGTTCACCGGGGTGGTGCCCATCCTGGTCGAGCTGGACGGCGACGTAAACGGCCACA
AGTTCAGCGTGTCCGGCGAGGGCGAGGGCGATGCCACCTACGGCAAGCTGACCCTGAAGTTCATCTGCAC
CACCGGCAAGCTGCCCGTGCCCTGGCCCACCCTCGTGACCACCCTGACCTACGGCGTGCAGTGCTTCAGC
CGCTACCCCGACCACATGAAGCAGCACGACTTCTTCAAGTCCGCCATGCCCGAAGGCTACGTCCAGGAGC
GCACCATCTTCTTCAAGGACGACGGCAACTACAAGACCCGCGCCGAGGTGAAGTTCGAGGGCGACACCCT
GGTGAACCGCATCGAGCTGAAGGGCATCGACTTCAAGGAGGACGGCAACATCCTGGGGCACAAGCTGGAG
TACAACTACAACAGCCACAACGTCTATATCATGGCCGACAAGCAGAAGAACGGCATCAAGGTGAACTTCA
AGATCCGCCACAACATCGAGGACGGCAGCGTGCAGCTCGCCGACCACTACCAGCAGAACACCCCCATCGG
CGACGGCCCCGTGCTGCTGCCCGACAACCACTACCTGAGCACCCAGTCCGCCCTGAGCAAAGACCCCAAC
GAGAAGCGCGATCACATGGTCCTTAAGGAGTTCGTGACCGCCGCCGGGATCACTCTCGGCATGGACGAGC
TGTACAAGTAATGATCTAGAGTCGAGTTAATTAAGAATTCCGCCCCCCCCCCTCTCCCTCCCCCCCCCTA
ACGTTACTGGCCGAAGCCGCTTGGAATAAGGCCGGTGTGCGTTTGTCTATATGTTATTTTCCACCATATT
GCCGTCTTTTGGCAATGTGAGGGCCCGGAAACCTGGCCCTGTCTTCTTGACGAGCATTCCTAGGGGTCTT
TCCCCTCTCGCCAAAGGAATGCAGGGTCTGTTGAATGTCGTGAAGGAAGCAGTTCCTCTGGAAGCTTCTT
GAAGACAAACAACGTCTGTAGCGACCCTTTGCAGGCAGCGGAACCCCCCACCTGGCGACAGGTGCCTCTG
CGGCCAAAAGCCACGTGTATAAGATACACCTGCAAAGGCGGCACAACCCCAGTGCCACGTTGTGAGTTGG
ATAGTTGTGGAAAGAGTCAAATGGCTCTCCTCAAGCGTATTCAACAAGGGGCTGAAGGATGCCCAGAAGG
TACCCCATTGTATGGGATCTGATCTGGGGCCTCGGTGCACATGCTTTACATGTGTTTAGTCGAGGTTAAA
AAAACGTCTAGGCCCCCCGAACCACGGGGACGTGGTTTTCCTTTGAAAAACACGATGATAATATGGCCAC
AACCTGTTACATTGCACAAGATAAAAATATATCATCACGAACAGTAAAACTGTCTGCTTACATAAACAGT
AATACAAGGGGTGTTATGGGATCGGCCATTGAACAAGATGGATTGCACGCAGGTTCTCCGGCCGCTTGGG
TGGAGAGGCTATTCGGCTATGACTGGGCACAACAGACAATCGGCTGCTCTGATGCCGCCGTGTTCCGGCT
GTCAGCGCAGGGGCGCCCGGTTCTTTTTGTCAAGACCGACCTGTCCGGTGCCCTGAATGAACTGCAGGAC
GAGGCAGCGCGGCTATCGTGGCTGGCCACGACGGGCGTTCCTTGCGCAGCTGTGCTCGACGTTGTCACTG
AAGCGGGAAGGGACTGGCTGCTATTGGGCGAAGTGCCGGGGCAGGATCTCCTGTCATCTCACCTTGCTCC
TGCCGAGAAAGTATCCATCATGGCTGATGCAATGCGGCGGCTGCATACGCTTGATCCGGCTACCTGCCCA
TTCGACCACCAAGCGAAACATCGCATCGAGCGAGCACGTACTCGGATGGAAGCCGGTCTTGTCGATCAGG
ATGATCTGGACGAAGAGCATCAGGGGCTCGCGCCAGCCGAACTGTTCGCCAGGCTCAAGGCGCGCATGCC
CGACGGCGAGGATCTCGTCGTGACCCATGGCGATGCCTGCTTGCCGAATATCATGGTGGAAAATGGCCGC
TTTTCTGGATTCATCGACTGTGGCCGGCTGGGTGTGGCGGACCGCTATCAGGACATAGCGTTGGCTACCC
GTGATATTGCTGAAGAGCTTGGCGGCGAATGGGCTGACCGCTTCCTCGTGCTTTACGGTATCGCCGCTCC
CGATTCGCAGCGCATCGCCTTCTATCGCCTTCTTGACGAGTTCTTCTGAGTCCCACCCACCCGCTGCTTG
CCCCATCTATTTATGTCTCCGCTTTGTACCATAACCGAACCCACGGAAAGACGCTGCGCGGGTGCAGAAG
AGTATTTAATGTTAAGGAAAGAGAAGAACCGCGCCGCCCGGAGGCAGAGAGGCTCCATGGCCGTGCTGCT
GGGCCATCCCCAACTCCCTATCCCATCCCCAGCCTCCACCCCCATCCAGATGGGACTCACGTGGCTTCAA
CAGCTTTGGAAATGGGTCCCGAGTGGGCCGTGCGAGGAAGGCTGTCGACCTCTACTCCTCCTTGCGCTCA
CCTTGCCAGAAAGTCTGGTGGCAGCGCAGAGCCCAATCATTCCAACCAAAGCAGGGTTGGGGAATCCCGA
ATGGCCCCAATTCTTGCCTCATCCTATGACCAGGCTTTTAGAGGACCTTCCCTAAGGGCGCAGCTTCGGA
GCAGGATCTGTCCAGCTCATACTTTCCTTCGCTGTCCCTCCCGCACTCCTTAGGCAAGATTTCCCAGTAA
AGATTTTCTGTGCGTATTTTAAAAGTCGTGTTAATACTCATGATAATTATTAGGGACCTGGCAGCGTGAT
TGGAGTATGGATGTTTCCGTAAAAGCTGGAATTCCGTAAAAGCATTGACGCAGCCCCTACACTCCATCCC
AACCAAGAAACTGCATTTCCTGGGGCCAGGTGGGAGCTGCCTTTGCCCCACTGCCTCCCCTGTTCTGCTC
TCTCAGTCAACATGTGGAAATCCAAGGAGGACAAAGACTCCAGCCACGCTGCTAAATAGGGCTCCTCTCT
CCTCTCTCTCTCTCTAGGTGGTAAGGTTGGGGATTAGTCCAGGTACAGAAGCAGAACTTTTTTCTAAGGA
TAAACATCTCTTCCAAGGGGATGGAGAGTGGGTCCCTCAACAAAGTCCCTGTCCAGTCACCTTTCC
