Features (pLannotate 1.2.2; 17 found; start..end, strand, type, name):
     58..74      -  protein_bind   lac operator: The lac repressor binds to the lac operator to inhibit transcription in E. coli. This inhibition can be relieved by adding lactose or isopropyl-β-D-thiogalactopyranoside (IPTG). lac repressor encoded by lacI
     82..112     -  promoter       lac promoter: promoter for the E. coli lac operon
    127..148     -  protein_bind   CAP binding site: CAP binding activates transcription in the presence of cAMP. E. coli catabolite activator protein
    161..253     -  CDS            lacI (fragment): lac repressor; lacI; The lac repressor binds to the lac operator to inhibit transcription in E. coli. This inhibition can be relieved by adding lactose or isopropyl-β-D-thiogalactopyranoside (IPTG).
    436..1024    -  rep_origin     ori: high-copy-number ColE1/pMB1/pBR322/pUC origin of replication
   1195..2055    -  CDS            AmpR: β-lactamase; bla; confers resistance to ampicillin, carbenicillin, and related antibiotics
   2056..2160    -  promoter       AmpR promoter: bla
   2255..2290    +  CDS            rop (fragment): Rop protein, which maintains plasmids at low copy number; rop
   2392..2491    +  misc_feature   bom (fragment): basis of mobility region from pBR322
   2497..2654    -  CDS            lacZα (fragment): LacZα fragment of β-galactosidase; lacZ fragment
   3584..3841    +  CDS            HOXA13 (fragment): HXA13_AMBME - Experimental evidence at transcript level: Swiss-Prot protein existence level 2. Sequence-specific transcription factor which is part of a developmental regulatory system that provides cells with specific positional identities on the anterior-posterior axis. From Ambystoma mexicanum (Axolotl).
   3883..3903    +  CDS            capTEV™ (fragment): composite tag for in vivo biotinylation, TEV protease cleavage, and 6xHis tagging
   3917..3961    +  CDS            S-Tag: affinity and epitope tag derived from pancreatic ribonuclease A
   4052..4771    +  CDS            EGFP: the original enhanced GFP (Yang et al., 1996) mammalian codon-optimized
   4820..5404    +  misc_feature   IRES2: internal ribosome entry site (IRES) of the encephalomyocarditis virus (EMCV)
   5486..6289    +  CDS            NeoR/KanR: aminoglycoside phosphotransferase from Tn5; aph(3')-II (or nptII); confers resistance to neomycin, kanamycin, and G418 (Geneticin®)
   7216..21      +  misc_feature   MCS (fragment) (across the origin): pUC18/19 multiple cloning site
>Addgene plasmid #113827 | pHOXC13-donor | addgene full sequence | sequence record 230204 | Addgene NGS Result
GACCTGCAGGCATGCAAGCTTGGCGTAATCATGGTCATAGCTGTTTCCTGTGTGAAATTGTTATCCGCTC
ACAATTCCACACAACATACGAGCCGGAAGCATAAAGTGTAAAGCCTGGGGTGCCTAATGAGTGAGCTAAC
TCACATTAATTGCGTTGCGCTCACTGCCCGCTTTCCAGTCGGGAAACCTGTCGTGCCAGCTGCATTAATG
AATCGGCCAACGCGCGGGGAGAGGCGGTTTGCGTATTGGGCGCTCTTCCGCTTCCTCGCTCACTGACTCG
CTGCGCTCGGTCGTTCGGCTGCGGCGAGCGGTATCAGCTCACTCAAAGGCGGTAATACGGTTATCCACAG
AATCAGGGGATAACGCAGGAAAGAACATGTGAGCAAAAGGCCAGCAAAAGGCCAGGAACCGTAAAAAGGC
CGCGTTGCTGGCGTTTTTCCATAGGCTCCGCCCCCCTGACGAGCATCACAAAAATCGACGCTCAAGTCAG
AGGTGGCGAAACCCGACAGGACTATAAAGATACCAGGCGTTTCCCCCTGGAAGCTCCCTCGTGCGCTCTC
CTGTTCCGACCCTGCCGCTTACCGGATACCTGTCCGCCTTTCTCCCTTCGGGAAGCGTGGCGCTTTCTCA
TAGCTCACGCTGTAGGTATCTCAGTTCGGTGTAGGTCGTTCGCTCCAAGCTGGGCTGTGTGCACGAACCC
CCCGTTCAGCCCGACCGCTGCGCCTTATCCGGTAACTATCGTCTTGAGTCCAACCCGGTAAGACACGACT
TATCGCCACTGGCAGCAGCCACTGGTAACAGGATTAGCAGAGCGAGGTATGTAGGCGGTGCTACAGAGTT
CTTGAAGTGGTGGCCTAACTACGGCTACACTAGAAGAACAGTATTTGGTATCTGCGCTCTGCTGAAGCCA
GTTACCTTCGGAAAAAGAGTTGGTAGCTCTTGATCCGGCAAACAAACCACCGCTGGTAGCGGTGGTTTTT
TTGTTTGCAAGCAGCAGATTACGCGCAGAAAAAAAGGATCTCAAGAAGATCCTTTGATCTTTTCTACGGG
GTCTGACGCTCAGTGGAACGAAAACTCACGTTAAGGGATTTTGGTCATGAGATTATCAAAAAGGATCTTC
ACCTAGATCCTTTTAAATTAAAAATGAAGTTTTAAATCAATCTAAAGTATATATGAGTAAACTTGGTCTG
ACAGTTACCAATGCTTAATCAGTGAGGCACCTATCTCAGCGATCTGTCTATTTCGTTCATCCATAGTTGC
CTGACTCCCCGTCGTGTAGATAACTACGATACGGGAGGGCTTACCATCTGGCCCCAGTGCTGCAATGATA
CCGCGAGACCCACGCTCACCGGCTCCAGATTTATCAGCAATAAACCAGCCAGCCGGAAGGGCCGAGCGCA
GAAGTGGTCCTGCAACTTTATCCGCCTCCATCCAGTCTATTAATTGTTGCCGGGAAGCTAGAGTAAGTAG
TTCGCCAGTTAATAGTTTGCGCAACGTTGTTGCCATTGCTACAGGCATCGTGGTGTCACGCTCGTCGTTT
GGTATGGCTTCATTCAGCTCCGGTTCCCAACGATCAAGGCGAGTTACATGATCCCCCATGTTGTGCAAAA
AAGCGGTTAGCTCCTTCGGTCCTCCGATCGTTGTCAGAAGTAAGTTGGCCGCAGTGTTATCACTCATGGT
TATGGCAGCACTGCATAATTCTCTTACTGTCATGCCATCCGTAAGATGCTTTTCTGTGACTGGTGAGTAC
TCAACCAAGTCATTCTGAGAATAGTGTATGCGGCGACCGAGTTGCTCTTGCCCGGCGTCAATACGGGATA
ATACCGCGCCACATAGCAGAACTTTAAAAGTGCTCATCATTGGAAAACGTTCTTCGGGGCGAAAACTCTC
AAGGATCTTACCGCTGTTGAGATCCAGTTCGATGTAACCCACTCGTGCACCCAACTGATCTTCAGCATCT
TTTACTTTCACCAGCGTTTCTGGGTGAGCAAAAACAGGAAGGCAAAATGCCGCAAAAAAGGGAATAAGGG
CGACACGGAAATGTTGAATACTCATACTCTTCCTTTTTCAATATTATTGAAGCATTTATCAGGGTTATTG
TCTCATGAGCGGATACATATTTGAATGTATTTAGAAAAATAAACAAATAGGGGTTCCGCGCACATTTCCC
CGAAAAGTGCCACCTGACGTCTAAGAAACCATTATTATCATGACATTAACCTATAAAAATAGGCGTATCA
CGAGGCCCTTTCGTCTCGCGCGTTTCGGTGATGACGGTGAAAACCTCTGACACATGCAGCTCCCGGAGAC
GGTCACAGCTTGTCTGTAAGCGGATGCCGGGAGCAGACAAGCCCGTCAGGGCGCGTCAGCGGGTGTTGGC
GGGTGTCGGGGCTGGCTTAACTATGCGGCATCAGAGCAGATTGTACTGAGAGTGCACCATATGCGGTGTG
AAATACCGCACAGATGCGTAAGGAGAAAATACCGCATCAGGCGCCATTCGCCATTCAGGCTGCGCAACTG
TTGGGAAGGGCGATCGGTGCGGGCCTCTTCGCTATTACGCCAGCTGGCGAAAGGGGGATGTGCTGCAAGG
CGATTAAGTTGGGTAACGCCAGGGTTTTCCCAGTCACGACGTTGTAAAACGACGGCCAGTGAATTCGAGC
TCGGTACCCGACAGGCATCTAGGGTTTAGGGTTATGGTTGGTGCAAGGGATGTAGACAGTTTCCTTCAGC
TGTGAAGGAATGGAGAGGGAAGGCGGTTGGAACAGAATTTGTTCTGTTTTGGTGGGACTGCAGTGTGGAC
CCCCTACTTCCAGAGACACCTGATTCCCTATATCTCAGGTTCAGGACCCCCCACCTTGGGTGTTAGGTGG
TTCATAACATTGGACCCCAATTCCTAGAGTGTGGACCTCCAAGCAGGCTGGCTTCACCTGGACACTTATC
TTCTATCTGTGCCTCACATCCCTAACGTAGGGCCAGTGTCCAAAGGCGTGAAGACTCATCTGGTGGTCTG
GGCCCACTGAAGCTGACCCCCTGCCTGCCATGCCCTCCCTGAAATATACAACAGAATGTCTTCCTCTGGC
AACGGGGCAGAATATAAACTAATAAGGACCCAAGCGATCTAACTGCAGGAAGGAGGGATTTTTCTGAATA
TCTGAAATTCTGCAAGCATGGCAGGCCAGGCTGGAATTTGGAGGGTCCCTTCTAAATATACAAGGATCCT
AATATTGAGTGCTGTGAAGAGCCATATTGGGGCCTGAAACAAAAGAAAATCAGTAATACCGAACCCATGT
TTATTTTTTTAATTGATATTTTGTTCATCATGGATGTTTTTGTATTCGTTTTGCTTTTTTAAACATTGCA
TTAAAATATCGTCTTGATTACTGAGTTTTTGGCGCCCCCTCCCTTAAACTTCGAGCCCAGTGGCCTCATC
ATAGTTGTGGTCTTGCTAAAATAACAGAAATGAAAAGCATTAGGGAGCTTCACTATGCAGTGCAATCCTC
TGGCCCCGTTGAGCCCCTGCCAGAACTCTGTGCCTAGGCAGCCTCGGGTCCTCTATCTCAGTCCAGCCGC
TTGCCTCACTTCTTCCCGCTTGCCTTATCTCCCCGCAGACGTGGTTCCCCTGCAGCCCGAGGTGAGCAGC
TACCGGCGCGGGCGCAAGAAACGCGTGCCCTACACTAAGGTGCAGCTGAAGGAGCTAGAGAAGGAATACG
CGGCTAGCAAGTTCATCACCAAAGAGAAGCGCCGGCGCATCTCCGCCACCACGAACCTCTCTGAGCGCCA
GGTAACCATCTGGTTCCAGAACCGGCGGGTCAAAGAGAAGAAGGTGGTCAGCAAATCGAAAGCGCCTCAT
CTCCACTCCACCGGGATTCCAACTACTGCAAGCGAGAATCTTTATTTTCAGGGCGCCGCCAAATTCAAAG
AAACCGCTGCTGCTAAATTCGAACGCCAGCACATGGACAGCGGAGGTGGAGGTTCGAGCGGTCCCTCGGG
TTCGTCGAGCCTGGAAGTTCTGTTCCAGGGGCCCCTGTCGTCGAGCGGTCCCTCGGGTTCGATGGTGAGC
AAAGGCGAGGAGCTGTTCACCGGGGTGGTGCCCATCCTGGTCGAGCTGGACGGCGACGTAAACGGCCACA
AGTTCAGCGTGTCCGGCGAGGGCGAGGGCGATGCCACCTACGGCAAGCTGACCCTGAAGTTCATCTGCAC
CACCGGCAAGCTGCCCGTGCCCTGGCCCACCCTCGTGACCACCCTGACCTACGGCGTGCAGTGCTTCAGC
CGCTACCCCGACCACATGAAGCAGCACGACTTCTTCAAGTCCGCCATGCCCGAAGGCTACGTCCAGGAGC
GCACCATCTTCTTCAAGGACGACGGCAACTACAAGACCCGCGCCGAGGTGAAGTTCGAGGGCGACACCCT
GGTGAACCGCATCGAGCTGAAGGGCATCGACTTCAAGGAGGACGGCAACATCCTGGGGCACAAGCTGGAG
TACAACTACAACAGCCACAACGTCTATATCATGGCCGACAAGCAGAAGAACGGCATCAAGGTGAACTTCA
AGATCCGCCACAACATCGAGGACGGCAGCGTGCAGCTCGCCGACCACTACCAGCAGAACACCCCCATCGG
CGACGGCCCCGTGCTGCTGCCCGACAACCACTACCTGAGCACCCAGTCCGCCCTGAGCAAAGACCCCAAC
GAGAAGCGCGATCACATGGTCCTTAAGGAGTTCGTGACCGCCGCCGGGATCACTCTCGGCATGGACGAGC
TGTACAAGTAATGATCTAGAGTCGAGTTAATTAAGAATTCCGCCCCCCCCCCTCTCCCTCCCTCTCCCTC
CCCCCCCCTAACGTTACTGGCCGAAGCCGCTTGGAATAAGGCCGGTGTGCGTTTGTCTATATGTTATTTT
CCACCATATTGCCGTCTTTTGGCAATGTGAGGGCCCGGAAACCTGGCCCTGTCTTCTTGACGAGCATTCC
TAGGGGTCTTTCCCCTCTCGCCAAAGGAATGCAGGGTCTGTTGAATGTCGTGAAGGAAGCAGTTCCTCTG
GAAGCTTCTTGAAGACAAACAACGTCTGTAGCGACCCTTTGCAGGCAGCGGAACCCCCCACCTGGCGACA
GGTGCCTCTGCGGCCAAAAGCCACGTGTATAAGATACACCTGCAAAGGCGGCACAACCCCAGTGCCACGT
TGTGAGTTGGATAGTTGTGGAAAGAGTCAAATGGCTCTCCTCAAGCGTATTCAACAAGGGGCTGAAGGAT
GCCCAGAAGGTACCCCATTGTATGGGATCTGATCTGGGGCCTCGGTGCACATGCTTTACATGTGTTTAGT
CGAGGTTAAAAAAACGTCTAGGCCCCCCGAACCACGGGGACGTGGTTTTCCTTTGAAAAACACGATGATA
ATATGGCCACAACCTGTTACATTGCACAAGATAAAAATATATCATCACGAACAGTAAAACTGTCTGCTTA
CATAAACAGTAATACAAGGGGTGTTATGGGATCGGCCATTGAACAAGATGGATTGCACGCAGGTTCTCCG
GCCGCTTGGGTGGAGAGGCTATTCGGCTATGACTGGGCACAACAGACAATCGGCTGCTCTGATGCCGCCG
TGTTCCGGCTGTCAGCGCAGGGGCGCCCGGTTCTTTTTGTCAAGACCGACCTGTCCGGTGCCCTGAATGA
ACTGCAGGACGAGGCAGCGCGGCTATCGTGGCTGGCCACGACGGGCGTTCCTTGCGCAGCTGTGCTCGAC
GTTGTCACTGAAGCGGGAAGGGACTGGCTGCTATTGGGCGAAGTGCCGGGGCAGGATCTCCTGTCATCTC
ACCTTGCTCCTGCCGAGAAAGTATCCATCATGGCTGATGCAATGCGGCGGCTGCATACGCTTGATCCGGC
TACCTGCCCATTCGACCACCAAGCGAAACATCGCATCGAGCGAGCACGTACTCGGATGGAAGCCGGTCTT
GTCGATCAGGATGATCTGGACGAAGAGCATCAGGGGCTCGCGCCAGCCGAACTGTTCGCCAGGCTCAAGG
CGCGCATGCCCGACGGCGAGGATCTCGTCGTGACCCATGGCGATGCCTGCTTGCCGAATATCATGGTGGA
AAATGGCCGCTTTTCTGGATTCATCGACTGTGGCCGGCTGGGTGTGGCGGACCGCTATCAGGACATAGCG
TTGGCTACCCGTGATATTGCTGAAGAGCTTGGCGGCGAATGGGCTGACCGCTTCCTCGTGCTTTACGGTA
TCGCCGCTCCCGATTCGCAGCGCATCGCCTTCTATCGCCTTCTTGACGAGTTCTTCTGAGTCCCACCCAC
CCGCTGCTTGCCCCATCTATTTATGTCTCCGCTTTGTACCATAACCGAACCCACGGAAAGACGCTGCGCG
GGTGCAGAAGAGTATTTAATGTTAAGGAAAGAGAAGAACCGCGCCGCCCGGAGGCAGAGAGGCTCCATGG
CCGTGCTGCTGGGCCATCCCCAACTCCCTATCCCATCCCCAGCCTCCACCCCCATCCAGATGGGACTCAC
GTGGCTTCAACAGCTTTGGAAATGGGTCCCGAGTGGGCCGTGCGAGGAAGGCTGTCGACCTCTACTCCTC
CTTGCGCTCACCTTGCCAGAAAGTCTGGTGGCAGCGCAGAGCCCAATCATTCCAACCAAAGCAGGGTTGG
GGAATCCCGAATGGCCCCAATTCTTGCCTCATCCTATGACCAGGCTTTTAGAGGACCTTCCCTAAGGGCG
CAGCTTCGGAGCAGGATCTGTCCAGCTCATACTTTCCTTCGCTGTCCCTCCCGCACTCCTTAGGCAAGAT
TTCCCAGTAAAGATTTTCTGTGCGTATTTTAAAAGTCGTGTTAATACTCATGATAATTATTAGGGACCTG
GCAGCGTGATTGGAGTATGGATGTTTCCGTAAAAGCTGGAATTCCGTAAAAGCATTGACGCAGCCCCTAC
ACTCCATCCCAACCAAGAAACTGCATTTCCTGGGGCCAGGTGGGAGCTGCCTTTGCCCCACTGCCTCCCC
TGTTCTGCTCTCTCAGTCAACATGTGGAAATCCAAGGAGGACAAAGACTCCAGCCACGCTGCTAAATAGG
GCTCCTCTCTCCTCTCTCTCTCTCTAGGTGGTAAGGTTGGGGATTAGTCCAGGTACAGAAGCAGAACTTT
TTTCTAAGGATAAACATCTCTTCCAAGGGGATGGAGAGTGGGTCCCTCAACAAAGTCCCTGTCCAGTCAC
CTTTCC
